Addgene plasmid #89128: FLAG-MAGE-112-429
Purpose: mammalian expression of human MAGE-A11 amino acid residues 112-429 with N-terminal FLAG tag
Depositing lab: Elizabeth Wilson. Depositing organization: University of North Carolina at Chapel Hill. Publication: Melanoma antigen-A11 regulates substrate-specificity of Skp2-mediated protein degradation. Su S, Chen X, Geng J, Minges JT, Grossman G, Wilson EM. Mol Cell Endocrinol. 2017 Jan 5;439:1-9. doi: 10.1016/j.mce.2016.10.006. Epub 2016 Oct 6. PubMed 27720894.
Backbone
  Vector backbone: pCMV5
  Vector type: Mammalian Expression
Growth in bacteria
  Bacterial resistance: Ampicillin, 100 μg/mL
  Growth temperature: 37°C
  Growth strain: DH5alpha
  Copy number: High Copy
Gene/Insert
  Gene/Insert name: MAGE-A11
  Species: H. sapiens (human)
  Insert size (bp): 1500
  Mutation: contains aa 112-429
  Entrez Gene: MAGEA11 (a.k.a. CT1.11, MAGE-11, MAGE11, MAGEA-11)
  Promoter: CMV
  Tag / fusion protein: FLAG (N terminal on backbone)
  Cloning method: Restriction Enzyme; 5′ cloning site EcoRI (not destroyed); 3′ cloning site ClaI (not destroyed)
  Sequencing primers: 5′ CMV-F
Terms and licenses: Academic/Nonprofit Terms; Industry Terms: Not Available to Industry
How to cite: FLAG-MAGE-112-429 was a gift from Elizabeth Wilson (Addgene plasmid # 89128 ; http://n2t.net/addgene:89128 ; RRID:Addgene_89128)
