[The description below was written by a language model from this plasmid's Addgene catalogue record.]
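Description:
FLAG-MAGE-112-429 is a mammalian expression plasmid built on the pCMV5 backbone that encodes an N-terminally truncated form of human melanoma antigen-A11 (MAGE-A11, gene MAGEA11). It is maintained in E. coli as a high-copy plasmid under ampicillin selection. The record lists no selectable marker for mammalian cells, which suggests it is intended mainly for transient transfection. No feature table accompanies the entry, so the replication origin, polyadenylation signal and other backbone elements are not individually documented here.

The insert, listed at about 1500 bp, covers amino acid residues 112 to 429 of MAGE-A11, omitting the first 111 residues of the protein. It was placed between EcoRI and ClaI sites, both of which remain intact, so the fragment can be excised or exchanged. Transcription is driven by the CMV promoter, a strong constitutive viral promoter that gives high expression in many mammalian cell lines. A FLAG epitope supplied by the backbone is fused to the N-terminus of the fragment, allowing detection by immunoblotting or immunofluorescence and recovery by immunoprecipitation with anti-FLAG antibodies, without needing an antibody against MAGE-A11 itself.

Truncation constructs of this kind are typically used for domain mapping, comparing the fragment with the full-length protein to determine which regions are needed for an interaction or activity. The associated publication concerns how MAGE-A11 regulates the substrate specificity of Skp2-mediated protein degradation, which is consistent with this plasmid being used to dissect the regions of MAGE-A11 involved in that function, although the record does not describe the specific experiments.
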