>Addgene plasmid #89128 | FLAG-MAGE-112-429 | addgene partial sequence | sequence record 176069 | Addgene Partial NGS Result
ACATATGCTCGAGCCCATCGATAGATCTGATATCGGTACCAGTCGACTCTAGAGGATCCCGGGTGGCATC
CCTGTGACCCCTCCCCAGTGCCTCTCCTGGCCCTGGAAGTTGCCACTCCAGTGCCCACCAGCCTTGTCCT
AATAAAATTAAGTTGCATCATTTTGTCTGACTAGGTGTCCTTCTATAATATTATGGGGTGGAGGGGGGTG
GTATGGAGCAAGGGGCAAGTTGGGAAGACAACCTGTAGGGCCTGCGGGGTCTATTGGGAACCAAGCTGGA
GTGCAGTGGCACAATCTTGGCTCACTGCAATCTCCGCCTCCTGGGTTCAAGCGATTCTCCTGCCTCAGCC
TCCCGAGTTGTTGGGATTCCAGGCATGCATGACCAGGCTCAGCTAATTTTTGTTTTTTTGGTAGAGACGG
GGTTTCACCATATTGGCCAGGCTGGTCTCCAACTCCTAATCTCAGGTGATCTACCCACCTTGGCCTCCCA
AATTGCTGGGATTACAGGCGTGAACCACTGCTCCCTTCCCTGTCCTTCTGATTTTAAAATAACTATACCA
GCAGGAGGACGTCCAGACACAGCATAGGCTACCTGGCCATGCCCAACCGGTGGGACATTTGAGTTGCTTG
CTTGGCACTGTCCTCTCATGCGTTGGGTCCACTCAGTAGATGCCTGTTGAATTGGGTACGCGGCCAGCTT
GGCTGTGGAATGTGTGTCAGTTAGGGTGTGGAAAGTCCCCAGGCTCCCCAGCAGGCAGAAGTATGCAAAG
CATGCATCTCAATTAGTCAGCAACCAGGTGTGGAAAGTCCCCAGGCTCCCCAGCAGGCAGAAGTATGCAA
AGCATGCATCTCAATTAGTCAGCAACCATAGTCCCGCCCCTAACTCCGCCCATCCCGCCCCTAACTCCGC
CCAGTTCCGCCCATTCTCCGCCCCATGGCTGACTAATTTTTTTTATTTATGCAGAGGCCGAGGCCGCCTC
GGCCTCTGAGCTATTCCAGAAGTAGTGAGGAGGCTTTTTTGGAGGCCTAGGCTTTTGCAAAAAGCTCCTC
GAGGAACTGAAAAACCAGAAAGTTAATTCCCTATAGTGAGTCGTATTAAATTCGTAATCATGTCATAGCT
GTTTCCTGTGTGAAATTGTTATCCGCTCACAATTCCACACAACATACGAGCCGGAAGCATAAAGTGTAAA
GCCTGGGGTGCCTAATGAGTGAGCTAACTCACATTAATTGCGTTGCGCTCACTGCCCGCTTTCCAGTCGG
GAAACCTGTCGTGCCAGCTGCATTAATGAATCGGCCAACGCGCGGGGAGAGGCGGTTTGCGTATTGGGCG
CTCTTCCGCTTCCTCGCTCACTGACTCGCTGCGCTCGGTCGTTCGGCTGCGGCGAGCGGTATCAGCTCAC
TCAAAGGCGGTAATACGGTTATCCACAGAATCAGGGGATAACGCAGGAAAGAACATGTGAGCAAAAGGCC
AGCAAAAGGCCAGGAACCGTAAAAAGGCCGCGTTGCTGGCGTTTTTCCATAGGCTCCGCCCCCCTGACGA
GCATCACAAAAATCGACGCTCAAGTCAGAGGTGGCGAAACCCGACAGGACTATAAAGATACCAGGCGTTT
CCCCCTGGAAGCTCCCTCGTGCGCTCTCCTGTTCCGACCCTGCCGCTTACCGGATACCTGTCCGCCTTTC
TCCCTTCGGGAAGCGTGGCGCTTTCTCATAGCTCACGCTGTAGGTATCTCAGTTCGGTGTAGGTCGTTCG
CTCCAAGCTGGGCTGTGTGCACGAACCCCCCGTTCAGCCCGACCGCTGCGCCTTATCCGGTAACTATCGT
CTTGAGTCCAACCCGGTAAGACACGACTTATCGCCACTGGCAGCAGCCACTGGTAACAGGATTAGCAGAG
CGAGGTATGTAGGCGGTGCTACAGAGTTCTTGAAGTGGTGGCCTAACTACGGCTACACTAGAAGAACAGT
ATTTGGTATCTGCGCTCTGCTGAAGCCAGTTACCTTCGGAAAAAGAGTTGGTAGCTCTTGATCCGGCAAA
CAAACCACCGCTGGTAGCGGTGGTTTTTTTGTTTGCAAGCAGCAGATTACGCGCAGAAAAAAAGGATCTC
AAGAAGATCCTTTGATCTTTTCTACGGGGTCTGACGCTCAGTGGAACGAAAACTCACGTTAAGGGATTTT
GGTCATGAGATTATCAAAAAGGATCTTCACCTAGATCCTTTTAAATTAAAAATGAAGTTTTAAATCAATC
TAAAGTATATATGAGTAAACTTGGTCTGACAGTTACCAATGCTTAATCAGTGAGGCACCTATCTCAGCGA
TCTGTCTATTTCGTTCATCCATAGTTGCCTGACTCCCCGTCGTGTAGATAACTACGATACGGGAGGGCTT
ACCATCTGGCCCCAGTGCTGCAATGATACCGCGAGACCCACGCTCACCGGCTCCAGATTTATCAGCAATA
AACCAGCCAGCCGGAAGGGCCGAGCGCAGAAGTGGTCCTGCAACTTTATCCGCCTCCATCCAGTCTATTA
ATTGTTGCCGGGAAGCTAGAGTAAGTAGTTCGCCAGTTAATAGTTTGCGCAACGTTGTTGCCATTGCTAC
AGGCATCGTGGTGTCACGCTCGTCGTTTGGTATGGCTTCATTCAGCTCCGGTTCCCAACGATCAAGGCGA
GTTACATGATCCCCCATGTTGTGCAAAAAAGCGGTTAGCTCCTTCGGTCCTCCGATCGTTGTCAGAAGTA
AGTTGGCCGCAGTGTTATCACTCATGGTTATGGCAGCACTGCATAATTCTCTTACTGTCATGCCATCCGT
AAGATGCTTTTCTGTGACTGGTGAGTACTCAACCAAGTCATTCTGAGAATAGTGTATGCGGCGACCGAGT
TGCTCTTGCCCGGCGTCAATACGGGATAATACCGCGCCACATAGCAGAACTTTAAAAGTGCTCATCATTG
GAAAACGTTCTTCGGGGCGAAAACTCTCAAGGATCTTACCGCTGTTGAGATCCAGTTCGATGTAACCCAC
TCGTGCACCCAACTGATCTTCAGCATCTTTTACTTTCACCAGCGTTTCTGGGTGAGCAAAAACAGGAAGG
CAAAATGCCGCAAAAAAGGGAATAAGGGCGACACGGAAATGTTGAATACTCATACTCTTCCTTTTTCAAT
ATTATTGAAGCATTTATCAGGGTTATTGTCTCATGAGCGGATACATATTTGAATGTATTTAGAAAAATAA
ACAAATAGGGGTTCCGCGCACATTTCCCCGAAAAGTGCCACCTG
[124 nt withheld, positions 3265-3388]
C
[91 nt withheld, positions 3390-3480]
A
[49 nt withheld, positions 3482-3530]
CCTTTGACGTTGGAGTCCACGTTCTTT
[37 nt withheld, positions 3558-3594]
ACCCTATCTCGGTCTATTCTTTTGATTTATAAGGGATTTTGCCGATTTCGGCCTATTGGTTAAAAAATGA
GCTGATTTAACAAAAATTTAACGCGAATTTTAACAAAATATTAACGCTTACAATTTCCATTCGCCATTCA
GGCTGCGCAACTGTTGGGAAGGGCGATCGGTGCGGGCCTCTTCGCTATTACGCCAGCTGGCGAAAGGGGG
ATGTGCTGCAAGGCGATTAAGTTGGGTAACGCCAGGGTTTTCCCAGTCACGACGTTGTAAAACGACGGCC
AGTGCCAAGCTGATCTATACATTGAATCAATATTGGCAATTAGCCATATTAGTCATTGGTTATATAGCAT
AAATCAATATTGGCTATTGGCCATTGCATACGTTGTATCTATATCATAATATGTACATTTATATTGGCTC
ATGTCCAATATGACCGCCATGTTGACATTGATTATTGACTAGTTATTAATAGTAATCAATTACGGGGTCA
TTAGTTCATAGCCCATATATGGAGTTCCGCGTTACATAACTTACGGTAAATGGCCCGCCTGGCTGACCGC
CCAACGACCCCCGCCCATTGACGTCAATAATGACGTATGTTCCCATAGTAACGCCAATAGGGACTTTCCA
TTGACGTCAATGGGTGGAGTATTTACGGTAAACTGCCCACTTGGCAGTACATCAAGTGTATCATATGCCA
AGTCCGCCCCCTATTGACGTCAATGACGGTAAATGGCCCGCCTGGCATTATGCCCAGTACATGACCTTAC
GGGACTTTCCTACTTGGCAGTACATCTACGTATTAGTCATCGCTATTACCATGGTGATGCGGTTTTGGCA
GTACACCAATGGGCGTGGATAGCGGTTTGACTCACGGGGATTTCCAAGTCTCCACCCCATTGACGTCAAT
GGGAGTTTGTTTTGGCACCAAAATCAACGGGACTTTCCAAAATGTCGTAATAACCCCGCCCCGTTGACGC
AAATGGGCGGTAGGCGTGTACGGTGGGAGGTCTATATAAGCAGAGCTCGTTTAGTGAACCGTCAGAATTG
ATCTACCATGGACTACAAAGACGATGACGACAAGCTTGCGGCCGACGAATTCCCTCTTGAGCAAAGAAGT
CAGCACTGCAAGCCTGAGGAAGGCCTTCAGGCCCAAGAAGAAGACCTGGGCCTGGTGGGTGCACAGGCTC
TCCAAGCTGAGGAGCAGGAGGCTGCCTTCTTCTCCTCTACTCTGAATGTGGGCACTCTAGAGGAGTTGCC
TGCTGCTGAGTCACCAAGTCCTCCCCAGAGTCCTCAGGAAGAGTCCTTCTCTCCCACTGCCATGGATGCC
ATCTTTGGGAGCCTATCTGATGAGGGCTCTGGCAGCCAAGAAAAGGAGGGGCCAAGTACCTCGCCTGACC
TGATAGACCCTGAGTCCTTTTCCCAAGATATACTACATGACAAGATAATTGATTTGGTTCATTTATTGCT
CCGCAAGTATCGAGTCAAGGGGCTGATCACAAAGGCAGAAATGCTGGGGAGTGTCATCAAAAATTATGAG
GACTACTTTCCTGAGATATTTAGGGAAGCCTCTGTATGCATGCAACTGCTCTTTGGCATTGATGTGAAGG
AAGTGGACCCCACTAGCCACTCCTATGTCCTTGTCACCTCCCTCAACCTCTCTTATGATGGCATACAGTG
TAATGAGCAGAGCATGCCCAAGTCTGGCCTCCTGATAATAGTCCTGGGTGTAATCTTCATGGAGGGGAAC
TGCATCCCTGAAGAGGTTATGTGGGAAGTCCTGAGCATTATGGGGGTGTATGCTGGAAGGGAGCACTTCC
TCTTTGGGGAGCCCAAGAGGCTCCTTACCCAAAATTGGGTGCAGGAAAAGTACCTGGTGTACCGGCAGGT
GCCCGGCACTGATCCTGCATGCTATGAGTTCCTGTGGGGTCCAAGGGCCCACGCTGAGACCAGCAAGATG
AAAGTTCTTGAGTACATAGCCAATGCCAATGGGAGGGATCCCACTTCTTACCCATCCCTGTATGAAGATG
CTTTGAGAGAGGAGGGAGAGGGAGTCTGAGCATGAGATGCAACCAGGGCCAGCGGGCAGGGAAATGGGCC
AATGCATGCTTCAGGGCCACACCCAGCAGTTTCCCTGTCCTGTGTGAAATCAGGCCCATTCTTCCCTCTG
TGTTTGATGAGAGAAGTCAGTGTTCTCAGTAGTAGAAGGCACAGTGAATGGAAGGGAACACATTGTATAC
TGCCTTTAGGTTTCTCTTCCATCGGGTGACTTGGAGATTTCTTTTTGTTTCCCTTTGGTAATTTTCAAAT
ATTGTTCCTGTAATAAAAGTTTTAGTTAGCTTCAACATCTAAGTGTATGGATGATACTGACCACACATGT
TGTTTTGCTTATCCATTTCAAGTGCAAGTGTTTGCCATTTTGTAAAACATTTTGGGAAATCTTCCATCTT
GCTGTGATTTGCAATAGGTATTTTCTTGGAGAATGTAAGAACTTAACAATAAAGCTGAACTGGTGTTGTG
AAACAGAGAAATAAAAGGAGAAGGTCATTAA
